Addgene plasmid #107476: pCEP4-SERTK37Q-myc
Purpose: Mammalian expression plasmid for codon optimized mutant hSERT with internal MYC tag inserted in ECL2, mutation K37Q approximately wildtype activity
Depositing lab: Erik Procko. Publication: Deep Mutagenesis of a Transporter for Uptake of a Non-Native Substrate Identifies Conformationally Dynamic Regions. Young HJ, Chan M, Selvam B, Szymanski SK, Shukla D, Procko E. bioRxiv 2021.04.19.440442 10.1101/2021.04.19.440442.
Backbone
  Vector backbone: pCEP4
  Backbone manufacturer: Invitrogen
  Backbone size w/o insert (bp): 10410
  Vector type: Mammalian Expression
  Selectable markers: Hygromycin
Growth in bacteria
  Bacterial resistance: Ampicillin, 100 μg/mL
  Growth temperature: 37°C
  Growth strain: DH5alpha
  Copy number: High Copy
Gene/Insert
  Gene/Insert name: Serotonin Transporter (SERT) (alt name: SLC6A4)
  Species: H. sapiens (human)
  Insert size (bp): 1985
  Mutation: K37Q
  Entrez Gene: SLC6A4 (a.k.a. 5-HTT, 5-HTTLPR, 5HTT, HTT, OCD1, SERT, SERT1, hSERT)
  Promoter: CMV
  Cloning method: Restriction Enzyme; 5′ cloning site NHE1 (not destroyed); 3′ cloning site XHO1 (not destroyed)
  Sequencing primers: 5′ CMV Forward; 3′ EBV Reverse
Terms and licenses: Academic/Nonprofit Terms; Industry Terms: Not Available to Industry
Depositor comments: Please visit https://doi.org/10.1101/2021.04.19.440442 for bioRxiv preprint.
How to cite: pCEP4-SERTK37Q-myc was a gift from Erik Procko (Addgene plasmid # 107476 ; http://n2t.net/addgene:107476 ; RRID:Addgene_107476)
