[The description below was written by a language model from this plasmid's Addgene catalogue record and pLannotate feature annotations shown in this document.]
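Description:
pCEP4-SERTK37Q-myc is a mammalian expression plasmid built on the Invitrogen pCEP4 episomal backbone, about 12.1 kb in total. In bacteria it replicates from a high-copy ColE1/pUC-type origin and is selected with ampicillin through the β-lactamase gene. For mammalian cells the backbone carries the Epstein-Barr virus oriP origin together with the EBNA1 coding sequence. These allow the plasmid to be maintained as an extrachromosomal episome in permissive primate cells rather than relying on integration. A hygromycin B phosphotransferase cassette, driven by an HSV thymidine kinase promoter and ended by the TK polyadenylation signal, provides selection in transfected cells. Several short annotated fragments (herpesvirus glycoprotein pieces, rop, tetracycline resistance and SV40 large T remnants) appear to be leftover backbone sequence and not functional genes.

The payload is a codon-optimized human serotonin transporter (SERT, SLC6A4) open reading frame cloned between the NheI and XhoI sites. It sits downstream of the CMV immediate-early enhancer and promoter, and transcripts run into the SV40 polyadenylation signal. According to the record, a MYC epitope is inserted internally in extracellular loop 2, a position that should make it accessible to antibody on the surface of intact cells. This tag is not separately annotated in the feature table. The transporter carries a K37Q substitution, which the depositor describes as having approximately wild-type activity. The construct comes from a deep mutagenesis study of transporter uptake of a non-native substrate and conformationally dynamic regions. There it serves as an individually cloned point mutant for expression and functional comparison in mammalian cells.
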