Features (pLannotate 1.2.2; 22 found; start..end, strand, type, name):
     14..148     -  polyA_signal   SV40 poly(A) signal: SV40 polyadenylation signal
    171..254     -  CDS            large T antigen (fragment): large T antigen from SV40 (simian virus 40)
    257..297     +  CDS            rop (fragment): Rop protein, which maintains plasmids at low copy number; rop
    409..427     -  misc_feature   MCS (fragment): pUC18/19 multiple cloning site
    873..2662    -  rep_origin     oriP: Epstein-Barr virus oriP replication origin (Yates et al., 2000)
   2667..2885    -  CDS            gL (fragment): GL_EBVB9 - Experimental evidence at protein level: Swiss-Prot protein existence level 1. The heterodimer glycoprotein H-glycoprotein L is required for the fusion of viral and plasma membranes leading to virus entry into the host cell. Acts as a functional inhibitor of gH and maintains gH in an inhibited form. Upon binding to host integrins, gL dissociates from gH leading to activation of the viral fusion glycoproteins gB and gH. Fusion of EBV with B-lymphocytes requires the additional receptor- binding protein gp42, which forms a complex with gH/gL. The heterodimer gH/gL targets also host EPHA
   2968..4893    -  CDS            EBNA1: Epstein-Barr nuclear antigen 1, also known as EBNA-1 crucial for latent viral infection, and for episomal amplification of vectors containing the oriP origin (Okita et al., 2013)
   4931..5275    -  CDS            BRRF2_EBVB9 (fragment): Protein inferred from homology: Swiss-Prot protein existence level 3. From Epstein-Barr virus (strain B95-8) (HHV-4) (Human herpesvirus 4).
   5278..5301    -  promoter       tet promoter (fragment): E. coli promoter for tetracycline efflux protein gene
   5414..5518    +  promoter       AmpR promoter: bla
   5519..6379    +  CDS            AmpR: β-lactamase; bla; confers resistance to ampicillin, carbenicillin, and related antibiotics
   6550..7138    +  rep_origin     ori: high-copy-number ColE1/pMB1/pBR322/pUC origin of replication
   7184..7342    -  CDS            TcR (fragment): tetracycline efflux protein; tet; confers resistance to tetracycline
   7463..7663    -  CDS            MDV035 (fragment): UL24_GAHVM - Protein inferred from homology: Swiss-Prot protein existence level 3. May play a role in the dispersal of host nucleolin from the nucleolus throughout the nucleus leading to a decrease in ribosome biogenesis. From Gallid herpesvirus 2 (strain Chicken/Md5/ATCC VR-987) (GaHV-2) (Marek's disease herpesvirus type 1).
   7652..7714    +  promoter       Mini-TK promoter: minimal herpes simplex virus (HSV) thymidine kinase promoter
   7757..8794    +  CDS            HygR: hygromycin B phosphotransferase confers resistance to hygromycin
   8836..8884    +  polyA_signal   HSV TK poly(A) signal: herpes simplex virus thymidine kinase polyadenylation signal (Cole and Stacy, 1985)
   9084..9308    +  CDS            gH (fragment): GH_HHV11 - Experimental evidence at protein level: Swiss-Prot protein existence level 1. The heterodimer glycoprotein H-glycoprotein L is required for the fusion of viral and plasma membranes leading to virus entry into the host cell. Following initial binding to host receptor, membrane fusion is mediated by the fusion machinery composed of gB and the heterodimer gH/gL. May also be involved in the fusion between the virion envelope and the outer nuclear membrane during virion morphogenesis. From Human herpesvirus 1 (strain 17) (HHV-1) (Human herpes simplex virus 1).
   9339..9364    -  CDS            bla(M) (fragment): β-lactamase lacking the signal sequence; bla(M); allows cytosolic expression of β-lactamase
   9538..9917    +  enhancer       CMV enhancer: human cytomegalovirus immediate early enhancer
   9919..10118   +  promoter       CMV promoter: human cytomegalovirus (CMV) immediate early promoter
  10176..12137   +  CDS            SLC6A4: SC6A4_HUMAN - Also known as HTT, SERT. Experimental evidence at protein level: Swiss-Prot protein existence level 1. Serotonin transporter whose primary function in the central nervous system involves the regulation of serotonergic signaling via transport of serotonin molecules from the synaptic cleft back into the pre-synaptic terminal for re-utilization. Plays a key role in mediating regulation of the availability of serotonin to other receptors of serotonergic systems. Terminates the action of serotonin and recycles it in a sodium-dependent manner. From Homo sapiens (Human).
>Addgene plasmid #107476 | pCEP4-SERTK37Q-myc | depositor full sequence | sequence record 207195 | pCEP4-SERTK37Q-myc sequence 12149 bps
GCCGGCAAGGCCGGATCCAGACATGATAAGATACATTGATGAGTTTGGACAAACCACAACTAGAATGCAG
TGAAAAAAATGCTTTATTTGTGAAATTTGTGATGCTATTGCTTTATTTGTAACCATTATAAGCTGCAATA
AACAAGTTAACAACAACAATTGCATTCATTTTATGTTTCAGGTTCAGGGGGAGGTGTGGGAGGTTTTTTA
AAGCAAGTAAAACCTCTACAAATGTGGTATGGCTGATTATGATCCGGCTGCCTCGCGCGTTTCGGTGATG
ACGGTGAAAACCTCTGACACATGCAGCTCCCGGAGACGGTCACAGCTTGTCTGTAAGCGGATGCCGGGAG
CAGACAAGCCCGTCAGGGCGCGTCAGCGGGTGTTGGCGGGTGTCGGGGCGCAGCCATGAGGTCGACTCTA
GAGGATCGATCCCCGCCCCGGACGAACTAAACCTGACTACGACATCTCTGCCCCTTCTTCGCGGGGCAGT
GCATGTAATCCCTTCAGTTGGTTGGTACAACTTGCCAACTGGGCCCTGTTCCACATGTGACACGGGGGGG
GACCAAACACAAAGGGGTTCTCTGACTGTAGTTGACATCCTTATAAATGGATGTGCACATTTGCCAACAC
TGAGTGGCTTTCATCCTGGAGCAGACTTTGCAGTCTGTGGACTGCAACACAACATTGCCTTTATGTGTAA
CTCTTGGCTGAAGCTCTTACACCAATGCTGGGGGACATGTACCTCCCAGGGGCCCAGGAAGACTACGGGA
GGCTACACCAACGTCAATCAGAGGGGCCTGTGTAGCTACCGATAAGCGGACCCTCAAGAGGGCATTAGCA
ATAGTGTTTATAAGGCCCCCTTGTTAACCCTAAACGGGTAGCATATGCTTCCCGGGTAGTAGTATATACT
ATCCAGACTAACCCTAATTCAATAGCATATGTTACCCAACGGGAAGCATATGCTATCGAATTAGGGTTAG
TAAAAGGGTCCTAAGGAACAGCGATATCTCCCACCCCATGAGCTGTCACGGTTTTATTTACATGGGGTCA
GGATTCCACGAGGGTAGTGAACCATTTTAGTCACAAGGGCAGTGGCTGAAGATCAAGGAGCGGGCAGTGA
ACTCTCCTGAATCTTCGCCTGCTTCTTCATTCTCCTTCGTTTAGCTAATAGAATAACTGCTGAGTTGTGA
ACAGTAAGGTGTATGTGAGGTGCTCGAAAACAAGGTTTCAGGTGACGCCCCCAGAATAAAATTTGGACGG
GGGGTTCAGTGGTGGCATTGTGCTATGACACCAATATAACCCTCACAAACCCCTTGGGCAATAAATACTA
GTGTAGGAATGAAACATTCTGAATATCTTTAACAATAGAAATCCATGGGGTGGGGACAAGCCGTAAAGAC
TGGATGTCCATCTCACACGAATTTATGGCTATGGGCAACACATAATCCTAGTGCAATATGATACTGGGGT
TATTAAGATGTGTCCCAGGCAGGGACCAAGACAGGTGAACCATGTTGTTACACTCTATTTGTAACAAGGG
GAAAGAGAGTGGACGCCGACAGCAGCGGACTCCACTGGTTGTCTCTAACACCCCCGAAAATTAAACGGGG
CTCCACGCCAATGGGGCCCATAAACAAAGACAAGTGGCCACTCTTTTTTTTGAAATTGTGGAGTGGGGGC
ACGCGTCAGCCCCCACACGCCGCCCTGCGGTTTTGGACTGTAAAATAAGGGTGTAATAACTTGGCTGATT
GTAACCCCGCTAACCACTGCGGTCAAACCACTTGCCCACAAAACCACTAATGGCACCCCGGGGAATACCT
GCATAAGTAGGTGGGCGGGCCAAGATAGGGGCGCGATTGCTGCGATCTGGAGGACAAATTACACACACTT
GCGCCTGAGCGCCAAGCACAGGGTTGTTGGTCCTCATATTCACGAGGTCGCTGAGAGCACGGTGGGCTAA
TGTTGCCATGGGTAGCATATACTACCCAAATATCTGGATAGCATATGCTATCCTAATCTATATCTGGGTA
GCATAGGCTATCCTAATCTATATCTGGGTAGCATATGCTATCCTAATCTATATCTGGGTAGTATATGCTA
TCCTAATTTATATCTGGGTAGCATAGGCTATCCTAATCTATATCTGGGTAGCATATGCTATCCTAATCTA
TATCTGGGTAGTATATGCTATCCTAATCTGTATCCGGGTAGCATATGCTATCCTAATAGAGATTAGGGTA
GTATATGCTATCCTAATTTATATCTGGGTAGCATATACTACCCAAATATCTGGATAGCATATGCTATCCT
AATCTATATCTGGGTAGCATATGCTATCCTAATCTATATCTGGGTAGCATAGGCTATCCTAATCTATATC
TGGGTAGCATATGCTATCCTAATCTATATCTGGGTAGTATATGCTATCCTAATTTATATCTGGGTAGCAT
AGGCTATCCTAATCTATATCTGGGTAGCATATGCTATCCTAATCTATATCTGGGTAGTATATGCTATCCT
AATCTGTATCCGGGTAGCATATGCTATCCTCATGCATATACAGTCAGCATATGATACCCAGTAGTAGAGT
GGGAGTGCTATCCTTTGCATATGCCGCCACCTCCCAAGGGGGCGTGAATTTTCGCTGCTTGTCCTTTTCC
TGCATGCTGGTTGCTCCCATTCTTAGGTGAATTTAAGGAGGCCAGGCTAAAGCCGTCGCATGTCTGATTG
CTCACCAGGTAAATGTCGCTAATGTTTTCCAACGCGAGAAGGTGTTGAGCGCGGAGCTGAGTGACGTGAC
AACATGGGTATGCCCAATTGCCCCATGTTGGGAGGACGAAAATGGTGACAAGACAGATGGCCAGAAATAC
ACCAACAGCACGCATGATGTCTACTGGGGATTTATTCTTTAGTGCGGGGGAATACACGGCTTTTAATACG
ATTGAGGGCGTCTCCTAACAAGTTACATCACTCCTGCCCTTCCTCACCCTCATCTCCATCACCTCCTTCA
TCTCCGTCATCTCCGTCATCACCCTCCGCGGCAGCCCCTTCCACCATAGGTGGAAACCAGGGAGGCAAAT
CTACTCCATCGTCAAAGCTGCACACAGTCACCCTGATATTGCAGGTAGGAGCGGGCTTTGTCATAACAAG
GTCCTTAATCGCATCCTTCAAAACCTCAGCAAATATATGAGTTTGTAAAAAGACCATGAAATAACAGACA
ATGGACTCCCTTAGCGGGCCAGGTTGTGGGCCGGGTCCAGGGGCCATTCCAAAGGGGAGACGACTCAATG
GTGTAAGACGACATTGTGGAATAGCAAGGGCAGTTCCTCGCCTTAGGTTGTAAAGGGAGGTCTTACTACC
TCCATATACGAACACACCGGCGACCCAAGTTCCTTCGTCGGTAGTCCTTTCTACGTGACTCCTAGCCAGG
AGAGCTCTTAAACCTTCTGCAATGTTCTCAAATTTCGGGTTGGAACCTCCTTGACCACGATGCTTTCCAA
ACCACCCTCCTTTTTTGCGCCTGCCTCCATCACCCTGACCCCGGGGTCCAGTGCTTGGGCCTTCTCCTGG
GTCATCTGCGGGGCCCTGCTCTATCGCTCCCGGGGGCACGTCAGGCTCACCATCTGGGCCACCTTCTTGG
TGGTATTCAAAATAATCGGCTTCCCCTACAGGGTGGAAAAATGGCCTTCTACCTGGAGGGGGCCTGCGCG
GTGGAGACCCGGATGATGATGACTGACTACTGGGACTCCTGGGCCTCTTTTCTCCACGTCCACGACCTCT
CCCCCTGGCTCTTTCACGACTTCCCCCCCTGGCTCTTTCACGTCCTCTACCCCGGCGGCCTCCACTACCT
CCTCGACCCCGGCCTCCACTACCTCCTCGACCCCGGCCTCCACTGCCTCCTCGACCCCGGCCTCCACCTC
CTGCTCCTGCCCCTCCTGCTCCTGCCCCTCCTCCTGCTCCTGCCCCTCCTGCCCCTCCTGCTCCTGCCCC
TCCTGCCCCTCCTGCTCCTGCCCCTCCTGCCCCTCCTGCTCCTGCCCCTCCTGCCCCTCCTCCTGCTCCT
GCCCCTCCTGCCCCTCCTCCTGCTCCTGCCCCTCCTGCCCCTCCTGCTCCTGCCCCTCCTGCCCCTCCTG
CTCCTGCCCCTCCTGCCCCTCCTGCTCCTGCCCCTCCTGCTCCTGCCCCTCCTGCTCCTGCCCCTCCTGC
TCCTGCCCCTCCTGCCCCTCCTGCCCCTCCTCCTGCTCCTGCCCCTCCTGCTCCTGCCCCTCCTGCCCCT
CCTGCCCCTCCTGCTCCTGCCCCTCCTCCTGCTCCTGCCCCTCCTGCCCCTCCTGCCCCTCCTCCTGCTC
CTGCCCCTCCTGCCCCTCCTCCTGCTCCTGCCCCTCCTCCTGCTCCTGCCCCTCCTGCCCCTCCTGCCCC
TCCTCCTGCTCCTGCCCCTCCTGCCCCTCCTCCTGCTCCTGCCCCTCCTCCTGCTCCTGCCCCTCCTGCC
CCTCCTGCCCCTCCTCCTGCTCCTGCCCCTCCTCCTGCTCCTGCCCCTCCTGCCCCTCCTGCCCCTCCTG
CCCCTCCTCCTGCTCCTGCCCCTCCTCCTGCTCCTGCCCCTCCTGCTCCTGCCCCTCCCGCTCCTGCTCC
TGCTCCTGTTCCACCGTGGGTCCCTTTGCAGCCAATGCAACTTGGACGTTTTTGGGGTCTCCGGACACCA
TCTCTATGTCTTGGCCCTGATCCTGAGCCGCCCGGGGCTCCTGGTCTTCCGCCTCCTCGTCCTCGTCCTC
TTCCCCGTCCTCGTCCATGGTTATCACCCCCTCTTCTTTGAGGTCCACTGCCGCCGGAGCCTTCTGGTCC
AGATGTGTCTCCCTTCTCTCCTAGGCCATTTCCAGGTCCTGTACCTGGCCCCTCGTCAGACATGATTCAC
ACTAAAAGAGATCAATAGACATCTTTATTAGACGACGCTCAGTGAATACAGGGAGTGCAGACTCCTGCCC
CCTCCAACAGCCCCCCCACCCTCATCCCCTTCATGGTCGCTGTCAGACAGATCCAGGTCTGAAAATTCCC
CATCCTCCGAACCATCCTCGTCCTCATCACCAATTACTCGCAGCCCGGAAAACTCCCGCTGAACATCCTC
AAGATTTGCGTCCTGAGCCTCAAGCCAGGCCTCAAATTCCTCGTCCCCCTTTTTGCTGGACGGTAGGGAT
GGGGATTCTCGGGACCCCTCCTCTTCCTCTTCAAGGTCACCAGACAGAGATGCTACTGGGGCAACGGAAG
AAAAGCTGGGTGCGGCCTGTGAGGATCAGCTTATCGATGATAAGCTGTCAAACATGAGAATTCTTGAAGA
CGAAAGGGCCTCGTGATACGCCTATTTTTATAGGTTAATGTCATGATAATAATGGTTTCTTAGACGTCAG
GTGGCACTTTTCGGGGAAATGTGCGCGGAACCCCTATTTGTTTATTTTTCTAAATACATTCAAATATGTA
TCCGCTCATGAGACAATAACCCTGATAAATGCTTCAATAATATTGAAAAAGGAAGAGTATGAGTATTCAA
CATTTCCGTGTCGCCCTTATTCCCTTTTTTGCGGCATTTTGCCTTCCTGTTTTTGCTCACCCAGAAACGC
TGGTGAAAGTAAAAGATGCTGAAGATCAGTTGGGTGCACGAGTGGGTTACATCGAACTGGATCTCAACAG
CGGTAAGATCCTTGAGAGTTTTCGCCCCGAAGAACGTTTTCCAATGATGAGCACTTTTAAAGTTCTGCTA
TGTGGCGCGGTATTATCCCGTGTTGACGCCGGGCAAGAGCAACTCGGTCGCCGCATACACTATTCTCAGA
ATGACTTGGTTGAGTACTCACCAGTCACAGAAAAGCATCTTACGGATGGCATGACAGTAAGAGAATTATG
CAGTGCTGCCATAACCATGAGTGATAACACTGCGGCCAACTTACTTCTGACAACGATCGGAGGACCGAAG
GAGCTAACCGCTTTTTTGCACAACATGGGGGATCATGTAACTCGCCTTGATCGTTGGGAACCGGAGCTGA
ATGAAGCCATACCAAACGACGAGCGTGACACCACGATGCCTGCAGCAATGGCAACAACGTTGCGCAAACT
ATTAACTGGCGAACTACTTACTCTAGCTTCCCGGCAACAATTAATAGACTGGATGGAGGCGGATAAAGTT
GCAGGACCACTTCTGCGCTCGGCCCTTCCGGCTGGCTGGTTTATTGCTGATAAATCTGGAGCCGGTGAGC
GTGGGTCTCGCGGTATCATTGCAGCACTGGGGCCAGATGGTAAGCCCTCCCGTATCGTAGTTATCTACAC
GACGGGGAGTCAGGCAACTATGGATGAACGAAATAGACAGATCGCTGAGATAGGTGCCTCACTGATTAAG
CATTGGTAACTGTCAGACCAAGTTTACTCATATATACTTTAGATTGATTTAAAACTTCATTTTTAATTTA
AAAGGATCTAGGTGAAGATCCTTTTTGATAATCTCATGACCAAAATCCCTTAACGTGAGTTTTCGTTCCA
CTGAGCGTCAGACCCCGTAGAAAAGATCAAAGGATCTTCTTGAGATCCTTTTTTTCTGCGCGTAATCTGC
TGCTTGCAAACAAAAAAACCACCGCTACCAGCGGTGGTTTGTTTGCCGGATCAAGAGCTACCAACTCTTT
TTCCGAAGGTAACTGGCTTCAGCAGAGCGCAGATACCAAATACTGTCCTTCTAGTGTAGCCGTAGTTAGG
CCACCACTTCAAGAACTCTGTAGCACCGCCTACATACCTCGCTCTGCTAATCCTGTTACCAGTGGCTGCT
GCCAGTGGCGATAAGTCGTGTCTTACCGGGTTGGACTCAAGACGATAGTTACCGGATAAGGCGCAGCGGT
CGGGCTGAACGGGGGGTTCGTGCACACAGCCCAGCTTGGAGCGAACGACCTACACCGAACTGAGATACCT
ACAGCGTGAGCTATGAGAAAGCGCCACGCTTCCCGAAGGGAGAAAGGCGGACAGGTATCCGGTAAGCGGC
AGGGTCGGAACAGGAGAGCGCACGAGGGAGCTTCCAGGGGGAAACGCCTGGTATCTTTATAGTCCTGTCG
GGTTTCGCCACCTCTGACTTGAGCGTCGATTTTTGTGATGCTCGTCAGGGGGGCGGAGCCTATGGAAAAA
CGCCAGCAACGCGGCCTTTTTACGGTTCCTGGCCTTTTGCTGGCCTTGAAGCTGTCCCTGATGGTCGTCA
TCTACCTGCCTGGACAGCATGGCCTGCAACGCGGGCATCCCGATGCCGCCGGAAGCGAGAAGAATCATAA
TGGGGAAGGCCATCCAGCCTCGCGTCGCGAACGCCAGCAAGACGTAGCCCAGCGCGTCGGCCCCGAGATG
CGCCGCGTGCGGCTGCTGGAGATGGCGGACGCGATGGATATGTTCTGCCAAGGGTTGGTTTGCGCATTCA
CAGTTCTCCGCAAGAATTGATTGGCTCCAATTCTTGGAGTGGTGAATCCGTTAGCGAGGTGCCGCCCTGC
TTCATCCCCGTGGCCCGTTGCTCGCGTTTGCTGGCGGTGTCCCCGGAAGAAATATATTTGCATGTCTTTA
GTTCTATGATGACACAAACCCCGCCCAGCGTCTTGTCATTGGCGAATTCGAACACGCAGATGCAGTCGGG
GCGGCGCGGTCCGAGGTCCACTTCGCATATTAAGGTGACGCGTGTGGCCTCGAACACCGAGCGACCCTGC
AGCGACCCGCTTAACAGCGTCAACAGCGTGCCGCAGATCCCGGGGGGCAATGAGATATGAAAAAGCCTGA
ACTCACCGCGACGTCTGTCGAGAAGTTTCTGATCGAAAAGTTCGACAGCGTCTCCGACCTGATGCAGCTC
TCGGAGGGCGAAGAATCTCGTGCTTTCAGCTTCGATGTAGGAGGGCGTGGATATGTCCTGCGGGTAAATA
GCTGCGCCGATGGTTTCTACAAAGATCGTTATGTTTATCGGCACTTTGCATCGGCCGCGCTCCCGATTCC
GGAAGTGCTTGACATTGGGGAATTCAGCGAGAGCCTGACCTATTGCATCTCCCGCCGTGCACAGGGTGTC
ACGTTGCAAGACCTGCCTGAAACCGAACTGCCCGCTGTTCTGCAGCCGGTCGCGGAGGCCATGGATGCGA
TCGCTGCGGCCGATCTTAGCCAGACGAGCGGGTTCGGCCCATTCGGACCGCAAGGAATCGGTCAATACAC
TACATGGCGTGATTTCATATGCGCGATTGCTGATCCCCATGTGTATCACTGGCAAACTGTGATGGACGAC
ACCGTCAGTGCGTCCGTCGCGCAGGCTCTCGATGAGCTGATGCTTTGGGCCGAGGACTGCCCCGAAGTCC
GGCACCTCGTGCACGCGGATTTCGGCTCCAACAATGTCCTGACGGACAATGGCCGCATAACAGCGGTCAT
TGACTGGAGCGAGGCGATGTTCGGGGATTCCCAATACGAGGTCGCCAACATCTTCTTCTGGAGGCCGTGG
TTGGCTTGTATGGAGCAGCAGACGCGCTACTTCGAGCGGAGGCATCCGGAGCTTGCAGGATCGCCGCGGC
TCCGGGCGTATATGCTCCGCATTGGTCTTGACCAACTCTATCAGAGCTTGGTTGACGGCAATTTCGATGA
TGCAGCTTGGGCGCAGGGTCGATGCGACGCAATCGTCCGATCCGGAGCCGGGACTGTCGGGCGTACACAA
ATCGCCCGCAGAAGCGCGGCCGTCTGGACCGATGGCTGTGTAGAAGTACTCGCCGATAGTGGAAACCGAC
GCCCCAGCACTCGTCCGGATCGGGAGATGGGGGAGGCTAACTGAAACACGGAAGGAGACAATACCGGAAG
GAACCCGCGCTATGACGGCAATAAAAAGACAGAATAAAACGCACGGGTGTTGGGTCGTTTGTTCATAAAC
GCGGGGTTCGGTCCCAGGGCTGGCACTCTGTCGATACCCCACCGAGACCCCATTGGGGCCAATACGCCCG
CGTTTCTTCCTTTTCCCCACCCCACCCCCCAAGTTCGGGTGAAGGCCCAGGGCTCGCAGCCAACGTCGGG
GCGGCAGGCCCTGCCATAGCCACTGGCCCCGTGGGTTAGGGACGGGGTCCCCCATGGGGAATGGTTTATG
GTTCGTGGGGGTTATTATTTTGGGCGTTGCGTGGGGTCAGGTCCACGACTGGACTGAGCAGACAGACCCA
TGGTTTTTGGATGGCCTGGGCATGGACCGCATGTACTGGCGCGACACGAACACCGGGCGTCTGTGGCTGC
CAAACACCCCCGACCCCCAAAAACCACCGCGCGGATTTCTGGCGTGCCAAGCTAGTCGACCAATTCTCAT
GTTTGACAGCTTATCATCGCAGATCCGGGCAACGTTGTTGCCATTGCTGCAGGCGCAGAACTGGTAGGTA
TGGAAGATCTATACATTGAATCAATATTGGCAATTAGCCATATTAGTCATTGGTTATATAGCATAAATCA
ATATTGGCTATTGGCCATTGCATACGTTGTATCTATATCATAATATGTACATTTATATTGGCTCATGTCC
AATATGACCGCCATGTTGACATTGATTATTGACTAGTTATTAATAGTAATCAATTACGGGGTCATTAGTT
CATAGCCCATATATGGAGTTCCGCGTTACATAACTTACGGTAAATGGCCCGCCTGGCTGACCGCCCAACG
ACCCCCGCCCATTGACGTCAATAATGACGTATGTTCCCATAGTAACGCCAATAGGGACTTTCCATTGACG
TCAATGGGTGGAGTATTTACGGTAAACTGCCCACTTGGCAGTACATCAAGTGTATCATATGCCAAGTCCG
CCCCCTATTGACGTCAATGACGGTAAATGGCCCGCCTGGCATTATGCCCAGTACATGACCTTACGGGACT
TTCCTACTTGGCAGTACATCTACGTATTAGTCATCGCTATTACCATGGTGATGCGGTTTTGGCAGTACAC
CAATGGGCGTGGATAGCGGTTTGACTCACGGGGATTTCCAAGTCTCCACCCCATTGACGTCAATGGGAGT
TTGTTTTGGCACCAAAATCAACGGGACTTTCCAAAATGTCGTAATAACCCCGCCCCGTTGACGCAAATGG
GCGGTAGGCGTGTACGGTGGGAGGTCTATATAAGCAGAGCTCGTTTAGTGAACCGTCAGATCTCTAGAAG
CTGGGTACCAGCTGCTAGCGCCACCATGGAGACCACCCCCCTGAACAGTCAAAAGCAACTCTCTGCCTGT
GAGGATGGAGAGGACTGTCAGGAGAATGGCGTTCTTCAAAAGGTTGTACCCACCCCTGGAGATCAAGTGG
AAAGCGGCCAGATTTCCAACGGCTACAGCGCCGTGCCATCACCTGGAGCCGGGGATGATACACGGCACAG
CATTCCCGCAACCACCACGACACTGGTTGCAGAGCTTCACCAGGGCGAGAGGGAGACGTGGGGCAAAAAG
GTAGATTTTCTGCTTTCCGTGATCGGTTACGCGGTCGATCTGGGGAACGTGTGGAGGTTCCCTTACATTT
GTTACCAAAACGGAGGGGGTGCCTTCTTGCTGCCCTACACAATTATGGCGATTTTTGGGGGTATCCCGCT
CTTCTACATGGAACTGGCCTTGGGTCAGTACCACCGGAACGGCTGCATTAGCATTTGGCGCAAGATATGC
CCCATTTTCAAGGGAATCGGATACGCAATCTGTATAATCGCGTTCTATATTGCATCATATTACAACACCA
TCATGGCCTGGGCCCTTTATTACTTGATCAGCAGTTTCACCGACCAATTGCCGTGGACGAGCTGTAAGAA
CTCATGGAATACCGGGAACTGTACCAACTACTTCTCTGAGGACAGCTCAGGAGGTAGCGGGGGTGAACAG
AAGCTGATTAGCGAGGAGGACTTGGGCAGTCCAGGCGGAAGCGGCAACATCACTTGGACACTCCATAGTA
CGAGCCCCGCAGAGGAGTTTTACACCAGGCACGTACTGCAGATTCATAGGAGCAAGGGTCTGCAAGACCT
GGGCGGTATTAGCTGGCAGCTCGCATTGTGCATAATGTTGATCTTTACGGTGATCTATTTCTCTATCTGG
AAGGGAGTAAAGACATCCGGCAAGGTGGTGTGGGTGACGGCGACCTTCCCCTACATTATACTCAGCGTGT
TGTTGGTGAGGGGGGCAACCCTGCCTGGGGCCTGGCGAGGCGTGCTGTTCTATCTCAAGCCAAACTGGCA
GAAGCTTCTTGAAACCGGAGTGTGGATCGACGCGGCCGCGCAAATCTTCTTTTCCCTCGGTCCCGGCTTC
GGGGTCCTTCTGGCATTCGCAAGCTACAACAAGTTCAACAATAACTGCTACCAGGACGCCCTCGTGACAA
GTGTAGTGAACTGCATGACCTCTTTCGTGAGCGGGTTTGTGATCTTCACAGTACTCGGATATATGGCTGA
GATGAGGAACGAAGATGTTAGTGAGGTTGCCAAAGACGCTGGCCCGAGCCTGTTGTTCATCACATACGCC
GAGGCTATCGCGAACATGCCCGCATCTACTTTCTTCGCCATCATCTTTTTCCTGATGCTGATAACCCTTG
GGCTGGATAGCACCTTCGCCGGACTGGAGGGTGTCATCACTGCCGTTCTCGACGAGTTCCCCCATGTGTG
GGCCAAGCGACGGGAAAGGTTCGTGCTGGCCGTCGTAATCACATGCTTCTTCGGCTCACTGGTGACCCTT
ACCTTTGGCGGTGCGTACGTGGTCAAGCTGCTCGAAGAGTACGCCACTGGACCGGCGGTTCTGACCGTGG
CATTGATCGAGGCCGTGGCCGTAAGCTGGTTTTACGGCATCACGCAGTTCTGTAGGGACGTGAAAGAGAT
GCTGGGCTTTTCTCCCGGTTGGTTTTGGAGGATTTGTTGGGTAGCAATTAGCCCCCTGTTTCTCCTTTTC
ATTATTTGCTCTTTTCTGATGTCTCCACCGCAGCTCCGACTGTTTCAGTACAACTACCCCTACTGGTCAA
TTATCCTGGGCTATTGTATCGGCACCTCAAGTTTCATCTGCATCCCCACATACATCGCATACAGACTGAT
AATTACGCCCGGTACTTTTAAGGAGCGAATCATTAAAAGCATAACCCCCGAAACCCCCACCGAGATCCCT
TGTGGCGATATAAGACTCAATGCGGTCTAATAGCTCGAG
