>Addgene plasmid #107476 | pCEP4-SERTK37Q-myc | addgene partial sequence | sequence record 207191 | Addgene Partial NGS Result
CGCTCCTGCTCCTGCTCCTGTTCCACCGTGGGTCCCTTTGCAGCCAATGCAACTTGGACGTTTTTGGGGT
CTCCGGACACCATCTCTATGTCTTGGCCCTGATCCTGAGCCGCCCGGGGCTCCTGGTCTTCCGCCTCCTC
GTCCTCGTCCTCTTCCCCGTCCTCGTCCATGGTTATCACCCCCTCTTCTTTGAGGTCCACTGCCGCCGGA
GCCTTCTGGTCCAGATGTGTCTCCCTTCTCTCCTAGGCCATTTCCAGGTCCTGTACCTGGCCCCTCGTCA
GACATGATTCACACTAAAAGAGATCAATAGACATCTTTATTAGACGACGCTCAGTGAATACAGGGAGTGC
AGACTCCTGCCCCCTCCAACAGCCCCCCCACCCTCATCCCCTTCATGGTCGCTGTCAGACAGATCCAGGT
CTGAAAATTCCCCATCCTCCGAACCATCCTCGTCCTCATCACCAATTACTCGCAGCCCGGAAAACTCCCG
CTGAACATCCTCAAGATTTGCGTCCTGAGCCTCAAGCCAGGCCTCAAATTCCTCGTCCCCCTTTTTGCTG
GACGGTAGGGATGGGGATTCTCGGGACCCCTCCTCTTCCTCTTCAAGGTCACCAGACAGAGATGCTACTG
GGGCAACGGAAGAAAAGCTGGGTGCGGCCTGTGAGGATCAGCTTATCGATGATAAGCTGTCAAACATGAG
AATTCTTGAAGACGAAAGGGCCTCGTGATACGCCTATTTTTATAGGTTAATGTCATGATAATAATGGTTT
CTTAGACGTCAGGTGGCACTTTTCGGGGAAATGTGCGCGGAACCCCTATTTGTTTATTTTTCTAAATACA
TTCAAATATGTATCCGCTCATGAGACAATAACCCTGATAAATGCTTCAATAATATTGAAAAAGGAAGAGT
ATGAGTATTCAACATTTCCGTGTCGCCCTTATTCCCTTTTTTGCGGCATTTTGCCTTCCTGTTTTTGCTC
ACCCAGAAACGCTGGTGAAAGTAAAAGATGCTGAAGATCAGTTGGGTGCACGAGTGGGTTACATCGAACT
GGATCTCAACAGCGGTAAGATCCTTGAGAGTTTTCGCCCCGAAGAACGTTTTCCAATGATGAGCACTTTT
AAAGTTCTGCTATGTGGCGCGGTATTATCCCGTGTTGACGCCGGGCAAGAGCAACTCGGTCGCCGCATAC
ACTATTCTCAGAATGACTTGGTTGAGTACTCACCAGTCACAGAAAAGCATCTTACGGATGGCATGACAGT
AAGAGAATTATGCAGTGCTGCCATAACCATGAGTGATAACACTGCGGCCAACTTACTTCTGACAACGATC
GGAGGACCGAAGGAGCTAACCGCTTTTTTGCACAACATGGGGGATCATGTAACTCGCCTTGATCGTTGGG
AACCGGAGCTGAATGAAGCCATACCAAACGACGAGCGTGACACCACGATGCCTGCAGCAATGGCAACAAC
GTTGCGCAAACTATTAACTGGCGAACTACTTACTCTAGCTTCCCGGCAACAATTAATAGACTGGATGGAG
GCGGATAAAGTTGCAGGACCACTTCTGCGCTCGGCCCTTCCGGCTGGCTGGTTTATTGCTGATAAATCTG
GAGCCGGTGAGCGTGGGTCTCGCGGTATCATTGCAGCACTGGGGCCAGATGGTAAGCCCTCCCGTATCGT
AGTTATCTACACGACGGGGAGTCAGGCAACTATGGATGAACGAAATAGACAGATCGCTGAGATAGGTGCC
TCACTGATTAAGCATTGGTAACTGTCAGACCAAGTTTACTCATATATACTTTAGATTGATTTAAAACTTC
ATTTTTAATTTAAAAGGATCTAGGTGAAGATCCTTTTTGATAATCTCATGACCAAAATCCCTTAACGTGA
GTTTTCGTTCCACTGAGCGTCAGACCCCGTAGAAAAGATCAAAGGATCTTCTTGAGATCCTTTTTTTCTG
CGCGTAATCTGCTGCTTGCAAACAAAAAAACCACCGCTACCAGCGGTGGTTTGTTTGCCGGATCAAGAGC
TACCAACTCTTTTTCCGAAGGTAACTGGCTTCAGCAGAGCGCAGATACCAAATACTGTCCTTCTAGTGTA
GCCGTAGTTAGGCCACCACTTCAAGAACTCTGTAGCACCGCCTACATACCTCGCTCTGCTAATCCTGTTA
CCAGTGGCTGCTGCCAGTGGCGATAAGTCGTGTCTTACCGGGTTGGACTCAAGACGATAGTTACCGGATA
AGGCGCAGCGGTCGGGCTGAACGGGGGGTTCGTGCACACAGCCCAGCTTGGAGCGAACGACCTACACCGA
ACTGAGATACCTACAGCGTGAGCTATGAGAAAGCGCCACGCTTCCCGAAGGGAGAAAGGCGGACAGGTAT
CCGGTAAGCGGCAGGGTCGGAACAGGAGAGCGCACGAGGGAGCTTCCAGGGGGAAACGCCTGGTATCTTT
ATAGTCCTGTCGGGTTTCGCCACCTCTGACTTGAGCGTCGATTTTTGTGATGCTCGTCAGGGGGGCGGAG
CCTATGGAAAAACGCCAGCAACGCGGCCTTTTTACGGTTCCTGGCCTTTTGCTGGCCTTGAAGCTGTCCC
TGATGGTCGTCATCTACCTGCCTGGACAGCATGGCCTGCAACGCGGGCATCCCGATGCCGCCGGAAGCGA
GAAGAATCATAATGGGGAAGGCCATCCAGCCTCGCGTCGCGAACGCCAGCAAGACGTAGCCCAGCGCGTC
GGCCCCGAGATGCGCCGCGTGCGGCTGCTGGAGATGGCGGACGCGATGGATATGTTCTGCCAAGGGTTGG
TTTGCGCATTCACAGTTCTCCGCAAGAATTGATTGGCTCCAATTCTTGGAGTGGTGAATCCGTTAGCGAG
GTGCCGCCCTGCTTCATCCCCGTGGCCCGTTGCTCGCGTTTGCTGGCGGTGTCCCCGGAAGAAATATATT
TGCATGTCTTTAGTTCTATGATGACACAAACCCCGCCCAGCGTCTTGTCATTGGCGAATTCGAACACGCA
GATGCAGTCGGGGCGGCGCGGTCCGAGGTCCACTTCGCATATTAAGGTGACGCGTGTGGCCTCGAACACC
GAGCGACCCTGCAGCGACCCGCTTAACAGCGTCAACAGCGTGCCGCAGATCCCGGGGGGCAATGAGATAT
GAAAAAGCCTGAACTCACCGCGACGTCTGTCGAGAAGTTTCTGATCGAAAAGTTCGACAGCGTCTCCGAC
CTGATGCAGCTCTCGGAGGGCGAAGAATCTCGTGCTTTCAGCTTCGATGTAGGAGGGCGTGGATATGTCC
TGCGGGTAAATAGCTGCGCCGATGGTTTCTACAAAGATCGTTATGTTTATCGGCACTTTGCATCGGCCGC
GCTCCCGATTCCGGAAGTGCTTGACATTGGGGAATTCAGCGAGAGCCTGACCTATTGCATCTCCCGCCGT
GCACAGGGTGTCACGTTGCAAGACCTGCCTGAAACCGAACTGCCCGCTGTTCTGCAGCCGGTCGCGGAGG
CCATGGATGCGATCGCTGCGGCCGATCTTAGCCAGACGAGCGGGTTCGGCCCATTCGGACCGCAAGGAAT
CGGTCAATACACTACATGGCGTGATTTCATATGCGCGATTGCTGATCCCCATGTGTATCACTGGCAAACT
GTGATGGACGACACCGTCAGTGCGTCCGTCGCGCAGGCTCTCGATGAGCTGATGCTTTGGGCCGAGGACT
GCCCCGAAGTCCGGCACCTCGTGCACGCGGATTTCGGCTCCAACAATGTCCTGACGGACAATGGCCGCAT
AACAGCGGTCATTGACTGGAGCGAGGCGATGTTCGGGGATTCCCAATACGAGGTCGCCAACATCTTCTTC
TGGAGGCCGTGGTTGGCTTGTATGGAGCAGCAGACGCGCTACTTCGAGCGGAGGCATCCGGAGCTTGCAG
GATCGCCGCGGCTCCGGGCGTATATGCTCCGCATTGGTCTTGACCAACTCTATCAGAGCTTGGTTGACGG
CAATTTCGATGATGCAGCTTGGGCGCAGGGTCGATGCGACGCAATCGTCCGATCCGGAGCCGGGACTGTC
GGGCGTACACAAATCGCCCGCAGAAGCGCGGCCGTCTGGACCGATGGCTGTGTAGAAGTACTCGCCGATA
GTGGAAACCGACGCCCCAGCACTCGTCCGGATCGGGAGATGGGGGAGGCTAACTGAAACACGGAAGGAGA
CAATACCGGAAGGAACCCGCGCTATGACGGCAATAAAAAGACAGAATAAAACGCACGGGTGTTGGGTCGT
TTGTTCATAAACGCGGGGTTCGGTCCCAGGGCTGGCACTCTGTCGATACCCCACCGAGACCCCATTGGGG
CCAATACGCCCGCGTTTCTTCCTTTTCCCCACCCCACCCCCCAAGTTCGGGTGAAGGCCCAGGGCTCGCA
GCCAACGTCGGGGCGGCAGGCCCTGCCATAGCCACTGGCCCCGTGGGTTAGGGACGGGGTCCCCCATGGG
GAATGGTTTATGGTTCGTGGGGGTTATTATTTTGGGCGTTGCGTGGGGTCAGGTCCACGACTGGACTGAG
CAGACAGACCCATGGTTTTTGGATGGCCTGGGCATGGACCGCATGTACTGGCGCGACACGAACACCGGGC
GTCTGTGGCTGCCAAACACCCCCGACCCCCAAAAACCACCGCGCGGATTTCTGGCGTGCCAAGCTAGTCG
ACCAATTCTCATGTTTGACAGCTTATCATCGCAGATCCGGGCAACGTTGTTGCCATTGCTGCAGGCGCAG
AACTGGTAGGTATGGAAGATCTATACATTGAATCAATATTGGCAATTAGCCATATTAGTCATTGGTTATA
TAGCATAAATCAATATTGGCTATTGGCCATTGCATACGTTGTATCTATATCATAATATGTACATTTATAT
TGGCTCATGTCCAATATGACCGCCATGTTGACATTGATTATTGACTAGTTATTAATAGTAATCAATTACG
GGGTCATTAGTTCATAGCCCATATATGGAGTTCCGCGTTACATAACTTACGGTAAATGGCCCGCCTGGCT
GACCGCCCAACGACCCCCGCCCATTGACGTCAATAATGACGTATGTTCCCATAGTAACGCCAATAGGGAC
TTTCCATTGACGTCAATGGGTGGAGTATTTACGGTAAACTGCCCACTTGGCAGTACATCAAGTGTATCAT
ATGCCAAGTCCGCCCCCTATTGACGTCAATGACGGTAAATGGCCCGCCTGGCATTATGCCCAGTACATGA
CCTTACGGGACTTTCCTACTTGGCAGTACATCTACGTATTAGTCATCGCTATTACCATGGTGATGCGGTT
TTGGCAGTACACCAATGGGCGTGGATAGCGGTTTGACTCACGGGGATTTCCAAGTCTCCACCCCATTGAC
GTCAATGGGAGTTTGTTTTGGCACCAAAATCAACGGGACTTTCCAAAATGTCGTAATAACCCCGCCCCGT
TGACGCAAATGGGCGGTAGGCGTGTACGGTGGGAGGTCTATATAAGCAGAGCTCGTTTAGTGAACCGTCA
GATCTCTAGAAGCTGGGTACCAGCTGCTAGCGCCACCATGGAGACCACCCCCCTGAACAGTCAAAAGCAA
CTCTCTGCCTGTGAGGATGGAGAGGACTGTCAGGAGAATGGCGTTCTTCAAAAGGTTGTACCCACCCCTG
GAGATCAAGTGGAAAGCGGCCAGATTTCCAACGGCTACAGCGCCGTGCCATCACCTGGAGCCGGGGATGA
TACACGGCACAGCATTCCCGCAACCACCACGACACTGGTTGCAGAGCTTCACCAGGGCGAGAGGGAGACG
TGGGGCAAAAAGGTAGATTTTCTGCTTTCCGTGATCGGTTACGCGGTCGATCTGGGGAACGTGTGGAGGT
TCCCTTACATTTGTTACCAAAACGGAGGGGGTGCCTTCTTGCTGCCCTACACAATTATGGCGATTTTTGG
GGGTATCCCGCTCTTCTACATGGAACTGGCCTTGGGTCAGTACCACCGGAACGGCTGCATTAGCATTTGG
CGCAAGATATGCCCCATTTTCAAGGGAATCGGATACGCAATCTGTATAATCGCGTTCTATATTGCATCAT
ATTACAACACCATCATGGCCTGGGCCCTTTATTACTTGATCAGCAGTTTCACCGACCAATTGCCGTGGAC
GAGCTGTAAGAACTCATGGAATACCGGGAACTGTACCAACTACTTCTCTGAGGACAGCTCAGGAGGTAGC
GGGGGTGAACAGAAGCTGATTAGCGAGGAGGACTTGGGCAGTCCAGGCGGAAGCGGCAACATCACTTGGA
CACTCCATAGTACGAGCCCCGCAGAGGAGTTTTACACCAGGCACGTACTGCAGATTCATAGGAGCAAGGG
TCTGCAAGACCTGGGCGGTATTAGCTGGCAGCTCGCATTGTGCATAATGTTGATCTTTACGGTGATCTAT
TTCTCTATCTGGAAGGGAGTAAAGACATCCGGCAAGGTGGTGTGGGTGACGGCGACCTTCCCCTACATTA
TACTCAGCGTGTTGTTGGTGAGGGGGGCAACCCTGCCTGGGGCCTGGCGAGGCGTGCTGTTCTATCTCAA
GCCAAACTGGCAGAAGCTTCTTGAAACCGGAGTGTGGATCGACGCGGCCGCGCAAATCTTCTTTTCCCTC
GGTCCCGGCTTCGGGGTCCTTCTGGCATTCGCAAGCTACAACAAGTTCAACAATAACTGCTACCAGGACG
CCCTCGTGACAAGTGTAGTGAACTGCATGACCTCTTTCGTGAGCGGGTTTGTGATCTTCACAGTACTCGG
ATATATGGCTGAGATGAGGAACGAAGATGTTAGTGAGGTTGCCAAAGACGCTGGCCCGAGCCTGTTGTTC
ATCACATACGCCGAGGCTATCGCGAACATGCCCGCATCTACTTTCTTCGCCATCATCTTTTTCCTGATGC
TGATAACCCTTGGGCTGGATAGCACCTTCGCCGGACTGGAGGGTGTCATCACTGCCGTTCTCGACGAGTT
CCCCCATGTGTGGGCCAAGCGACGGGAAAGGTTCGTGCTGGCCGTCGTAATCACATGCTTCTTCGGCTCA
CTGGTGACCCTTACCTTTGGCGGTGCGTACGTGGTCAAGCTGCTCGAAGAGTACGCCACTGGACCGGCGG
TTCTGACCGTGGCATTGATCGAGGCCGTGGCCGTAAGCTGGTTTTACGGCATCACGCAGTTCTGTAGGGA
CGTGAAAGAGATGCTGGGCTTTTCTCCCGGTTGGTTTTGGAGGATTTGTTGGGTAGCAATTAGCCCCCTG
TTTCTCCTTTTCATTATTTGCTCTTTTCTGATGTCTCCACCGCAGCTCCGACTGTTTCAGTACAACTACC
CCTACTGGTCAATTATCCTGGGCTATTGTATCGGCACCTCAAGTTTCATCTGCATCCCCACATACATCGC
ATACAGACTGATAATTACGCCCGGTACTTTTAAGGAGCGAATCATTAAAAGCATAACCCCCGAAACCCCC
ACCGAGATCCCTTGTGGCGATATAAGACTCAATGCGGTCTAATAGCTCGAGGCCGGCAAGGCCGGATCCA
GACATGATAAGATACATTGATGAGTTTGGACAAACCACAACTAGAATGCAGTGAAAAAAATGCTTTATTT
GTGAAATTTGTGATGCTATTGCTTTATTTGTAACCATTATAAGCTGCAATAAACAAGTTAACAACAACAA
TTGCATTCATTTTATGTTTCAGGTTCAGGGGGAGGTGTGGGAGGTTTTTTAAAGCAAGTAAAACCTCTAC
AAATGTGGTATGGCTGATTATGATCCGGCTGCCTCGCGCGTTTCGGTGATGACGGTGAAAACCTCTGACA
CATGCAGCTCCCGGAGACGGTCACAGCTTGTCTGTAAGCGGATGCCGGGAGCAGACAAGCCCGTCAGGGC
GCGTCAGCGGGTGTTGGCGGGTGTCGGGGCGCAGCCATGAGGTCGACTCTAGAGGATCGATCCCCGCCCC
GGACGAACTAAACCTGACTACGACATCTCTGCCCCTTCTTCGCGGGGCAGTGCATGTAATCCCTTCAGTT
GGTTGGTACAACTTGCCAACTGGGCCCTGTTCCACATGTGACACGGGGGGGGACCAAACACAAAGGGGTT
CTCTGACTGTAGTTGACATCCTTATAAATGGATGTGCACATTTGCCAACACTGAGTGGCTTTCATCCTGG
AGCAGACTTTGCAGTCTGTGGACTGCAACACAACATTGCCTTTATGTGTAACTCTTGGCTGAAGCTCTTA
CACCAATGCTGGGGGACATGTACCTCCCAGGGGCCCAGGAAGACTACGGGAGGCTACACCAACGTCAATC
AGAGGGGCCTGTGTAGCTACCGATAAGCGGACCCTCAAGAGGGCATTAGCAATAGTGTTTATAAGGCCCC
CTTGTTAACCCTAAACGGGTAGCATATGCTTCCCGGGTAGTAGTATATACTATCCAGACTAACCCTAATT
CAATAGCATATGTTACCCAACGGGAAGCATATGCTATCGAATTAGGGTTAGTAAAAGGGTCCTAAGGAAC
AGCGATATCTCCCACCCCATGAGCTGTCACGGTTTTATTTACATGGGGTCAGGATTCCACGAGGGTAGTG
AACCATTTTAGTCACAAGGGCAGTGGCTGAAGATCAAGGAGCGGGCAGTGAACTCTCCTGAATCTTCGCC
TGCTTCTTCATTCTCCTTCGTTTAGCTAATAGAATAACTGCTGAGTTGTGAACAGTAAGGTGTATGTGAG
GTGCTCGAAAACAAGGTTTCAGGTGACGCCCCCAGAATAAAATTTGGACGGGGGGTTCAGTGGTGGCATT
GTGCTATGACACCAATATAACCCTCACAAACCCCTTGGGCAATAAATACTAGTGTAGGAATGAAACATTC
TGAATATCTTTAACAATAGAAATCCATGGGGTGGGGACAAGCCGTAAAGACTGGATGTCCATCTCACACG
AATTTATGGCTATGGGCAACACATAATCCTAGTGCAATATGATACTGGGGTTATTAAGATGTGTCCCAGG
CAGGGACCAAGACAGGTGAACCATGTTGTTACACTCTATTTGTAACAAGGGGAAAGAGAGTGGACGCCGA
CAGCAGCGGACTCCACTGGTTGTCTCTAACACCCCCGAAAATTAAACGGGGCTCCACGCCAATGGGGCCC
ATAAACAAAGACAAGTGGCCACTCTTTTTTTTGAAATTGTGGAGTGGGGGCACGCGTCAGCCCCCACACG
CCGCCCTGCGGTTTTGGACTGTAAAATAAGGGTGTAATAACTTGGCTGATTGTAACCCCGCTAACCACTG
CGGTCAAACCACTTGCCCACAAAACCACTAATGGCACCCCGGGGAATACCTGCATAAGTAGGTGGGCGGG
CCAAGATAGGGGCGCGATTGCTGCGATCTGGAGGACAAATTACACACACTTGCGCCTGAGCGCCAAGCAC
AGGGTTGTTGGTCCTCATATTCACGAGGTCGCTGAGAGCACGGTGGGCTAATGTTGCCATGGGTAGCATA
TACTACCCAAATATCTGGATA
